>Addgene plasmid #72575 | pVenus-PICK1-shRNA | depositor partial sequence | sequence record 132579 | T3 sequencing primer - PICK1 shRNA
CACCGTGCCAAGTAGACCCCTCCCCAGTTGGCACAGTGCCAGGTCCGCCATATTGAATTGGCATGGTGCC
AAGTCCGCCATATTGAATTGGCTGGGGTCCAGATCCACCATATTGAATTGGCACGAGTCCATATACGCCA
TATTGAATTGGCACAGGTCCAGATCCACCATATTGAATTGGCATGAGTCCATATACGCCATATTGAATTG
GCGGTCGAGGGCTGCAGGAATTCGAACGCTGACGTCATCAACCCGCTCCAAGGAATCGCGGGCCCAGTGT
CACTAGGCGGGAACACCCAGCGCGCGTGCGCCCTGGCAGGAAGATGGCTGTGAGGGACAGGGGAGTGGCG
CCCTGCAATATTTGCATGTCGCTATGTGTTCTGGGAAATCACCATAAACGTGAAATGTCTTTGGATTTGG
GAATCTTATAAGTTCTGTATGAGACCACAGATCCCCGCCTCACCATCAAGAAGTACCTTCAAGAGAGGTA
CTTCTTGATGGTGAGGCTT
