>Addgene plasmid #72575 | pVenus-PICK1-shRNA | depositor partial sequence | sequence record 132580 | T7 sequencing primer - Venus
GCAGTGCTTCGCCCGCTACCCCGACCACATGAAGCAGCACGACTTCTTCAAGTCCGCCATGCCCGAAGGC
TACGTCCAGGAGCGCACCATCTTCTTCAAGGACGACGGCAACTACAAGACCCGCGCCGAGGTGAAGTTCG
AGGGCGACACCCTGGTGAACCGCATCGAGCTGAAGGGCATCGACTTCAAGGAGGACGGCAACATCCTGGG
GCACAAGCTGGAGTACAACTACAACAGCCACAACGTCTATATCACCGCCGACAAGCAGAAGAACGGCATC
AAGGCCAACTTCAAGATCCGCCACAACATCGAGGACGGCGGCGTGCAGCTCGCCGACCACTACCAGCAGA
ACACCCCCATCGGCGACGGCCCCGTGCTGCTGCCCGACAACCACTACCTGAGCTACCAGTCCGCCCTGAG
CAAAGACCCCAACGAGAAGCGCGATCACATGGTCCTGCTGGAGTTCGTGACCGCCGCCGGGATCACTCTC
GGCATGGACGAGCTGTACAAGTAAGTCGAGCCTCTAGAACTATAGTGAGTCGTATTACGTAGATCCAGAC
ATGATAAGATACATTGATGAGTTTGGACAAACCACAACTAGAATGCAGTGAAAAAAATGCTTTATTTGTG
AAATTTGTGATGCTATTGCTTTATTTGTAACCATTATAAGCTGCAATAAACAAGTTAACAACAACAATTG
CATTCATTTTATGTTTCAGGTTCAGGGGGAGGTGTGGGAGGTTTTTA
