>Addgene plasmid #72575 | pVenus-PICK1-shRNA | addgene partial sequence | sequence record 148172 | pUC-4 5'-CAGTGAGCGAGGAAGCGGAAGAGCGCCCAA-3'
AACCGCCTCTCCCCGCGCGTTGGCCGATTCATTAATGCAGCTGGCACGACAGGTTTCCCGACTGGAAAGC
GGGCAGTGAGCGCAACGCAATTAATGTGAGTTAGCTCACTCATTAGGCACCCCAGGCTTTACACTTTATG
CTTCCGGCTCGTATGTTGTGTGGAATTGTGAGCGGATAACAATTTCACACAGGAAACAGCTATGACCATG
ATTACGCCAAGCTCGAAATTAACCCTCACTAAAGGGAACAAAAGCTGGTACCGGGCCCCCCCTCGAGAAA
AAAGCCTCACCATCAAGAAGTACCTCTCTTGAAGGTACTTCTTGATGGTGAGGCGGGGATCTGTGGTCTC
ATACAGAACTTATAAGATTCCCAAATCCAAAGACATTTCACGTTTATGGTGATTTCCCAGAACACATAGC
GACATGCAAATATTGCAGGGCGCCACTCCCCTGTCCCTCACAGCCATCTTCCTGCCAGGGCGCACGCGCG
CTGGGTGTTCCCGCCTAGTGACACTGGGCCCGCGATTCCTTGGAGCGGGTTGATGACGTCAGCGTTCGAA
TTCCTGCAGCCCTCGACCGCCAATTCAATATGGCGTATATGGACTCATGCCAATTCAATATGGTGGATCT
GGACCTGTGCCAATTCAATATGGCGTATATGGACTCGTGCCAATTCAATATGGTGGATCTGGACCCCAGC
CAATTCAATATGGCGGACTTGGCACCATGCCAATTCAATATGG
