>Addgene plasmid #72575 | pVenus-PICK1-shRNA | addgene partial sequence | sequence record 148173 | CMV-F 5'-CGCAAATGGGCGGTAGGCGTG-3'
CTATATAAGCAATGCTCGTTTAGGGAACCGCCATTCTGCCTGGGGACGTCGGAGCAAGCTAATTCACCAT
GGTGAGCAAGGGCGAGGAGCTGTTCACCGGGGTGGTGCCCATCCTGGTCGAGCTGGACGGCGACGTAAAC
GGCCACAAGTTCAGCGTGTCCGGCGAGGGCGAGGGCGATGCCACCTACGGCAAGCTGACCCTGAAGCTGA
TCTGCACCACCGGCAAGCTGCCCGTGCCCTGGCCCACCCTCGTGACCACCCTGGGCTACGGCCTGCAGTG
CTTCGCCCGCTACCCCGACCACATGAAGCAGCACGACTTCTTCAAGTCCGCCATGCCCGAAGGCTACGTC
CAGGAGCGCACCATCTTCTTCAAGGACGACGGCAACTACAAGACCCGCGCCGAGGTGAAGTTCGAGGGCG
ACACCCTGGTGAACCGCATCGAGCTGAAGGGCATCGACTTCAAGGAGGACGGCAACATCCTGGGGCACAA
GCTGGAGTACAACTACAACAGCCACAACGTCTATATCACCGCCGACAAGCAGAAGAACGGCATCAAGGCC
AACTTCAAGATCCGCCACAACATCGAGGACGGCGGCGTGCAGCTCGCCGACCACTACCAGCAGAACACCC
CCATCGGCGACGGCCCCGTGCTGCTGCCCGACAACCACTACCTGAGCTACCAGTCCGCCCTGAGCAAAGA
CCCCAACGAGAAGCGCGATCACATGGTCCTGCTGGAGTTCGTGACCGCCGCCGGGATCACTCTCGGCATG
GACGAGCTGTACAAGTAAGTCGAGCCTCTAGAACTATAGTGAGTCGTATTACGTAGATCCAGACATGATA
AGATACATTGATGAGTTTGGACAAACCACAACTAGAATGCAGTGAAAAAAATGCTTTATTTGTGAAATTT
GTGATGCTATTGCTTTATTTGTAACCATTATAAGCTGCAATAAACAAGTTAACAACAACAATTGCATTCA
TTTTATGTTTCAGGTTCAGGGGGAGGTGTGGGAGGTTTTT
