[The description below was written by a language model from this plasmid's Addgene catalogue record.]
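Description:
pVenus-PICK1-shRNA is a mammalian expression plasmid built on the commercial pSuper RNA-interference backbone, with a recorded total size of about 5.5 kb. It is propagated in standard E. coli cloning strains under ampicillin selection; the copy number is listed as unknown, and no annotated feature table is available, so the replication origin and other backbone elements are not itemised in the record. No mammalian selection marker is described.

The construct carries two functional units. The first is a short hairpin RNA directed against PICK1 (protein interacting with C kinase 1), cloned by restriction enzyme between an EcoRI site and a KpnI site. The record does not name the promoter driving the hairpin, although pSuper vectors generally use the RNA polymerase III H1 promoter for this purpose. It also does not state the target species or target sequence of the shRNA. The second unit is a CMV-Venus cassette inserted into the EcoRI and NotI sites of the backbone, in which the strong constitutive CMV promoter drives Venus, a bright yellow variant of GFP. Because knockdown hairpin and fluorescent marker sit on the same plasmid, transfected cells expressing the shRNA can be identified by their fluorescence and compared with untransfected neighbours.

The stated purpose is simultaneous PICK1 knockdown and Venus marking. The associated publication concerns PICK1 loss of function and homeostatic synaptic scaling, which suggests use in neurons to examine how depleting PICK1 affects synaptic regulation.
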