Addgene plasmid #72575: pVenus-PICK1-shRNA
Purpose: Expresses shRNA against PICK1 as well as the marker Venus fluorescent protein
Depositing lab: Victor Anggono & Richard Huganir. Depositing organization: Johns Hopkins University and School of Medicine. Publication: PICK1 loss of function occludes homeostatic synaptic scaling. Anggono V, Clem RL, Huganir RL. J Neurosci. 2011 Feb 9;31(6):2188-96. doi: 10.1523/JNEUROSCI.5633-10.2011. PubMed 21307255.
Backbone
  Vector backbone: pSuper
  Backbone manufacturer: Oligoengine
  Backbone size w/o insert (bp): 5300
  Total vector size (bp): 5500
  Modifications to backbone: CMV-Venus cassette is inserted into the EcoRI and NotI sites.
  Vector type: Mammalian Expression
Growth in bacteria
  Bacterial resistance: Ampicillin, 100 μg/mL
  Growth temperature: 37°C
  Growth strain: DH5alpha
  Copy number: Unknown
Gene/Insert
  Cloning method: Restriction Enzyme; 5′ cloning site EcoRI (not destroyed); 3′ cloning site KpnI (unknown if destroyed)
  Sequencing primers: 5′ gccctgcaatatttgcatgtcg; 3′ ATTAACCCTCACTAAAGGGA
Terms and licenses: Academic/Nonprofit Terms; Industry Terms: Not Available to Industry
How to cite: pVenus-PICK1-shRNA was a gift from Victor Anggono & Richard Huganir (Addgene plasmid # 72575 ; http://n2t.net/addgene:72575 ; RRID:Addgene_72575)
